>Addgene plasmid #50949 | pOTTC155 | depositor full sequence | sequence record 76677 | pOTTC155 sequence 8519 bps
AATGTAGTCTTATGCAATACTCTTGTAGTCTTGCAACATGGTAACGATGAGTTAGCAACATGCCTTACAA
GGAGAGAAAAAGCACCGTGCATGCCGATTGGTGGAAGTAAGGTGGTACGATCGTGCCTTATTAGGAAGGC
AACAGACGGGTCTGACATGGATTGGACGAACCACTGAATTGCCGCATTGCAGAGATATTGTATTTAAGTG
CCTAGCTCGATACATAAACGGGTCTCTCTGGTTAGACCAGATCTGAGCCTGGGAGCTCTCTGGCTAACTA
GGGAACCCACTGCTTAAGCCTCAATAAAGCTTGCCTTGAGTGCTTCAAGTAGTGTGTGCCCGTCTGTTGT
GTGACTCTGGTAACTAGAGATCCCTCAGACCCTTTTAGTCAGTGTGGAAAATCTCTAGCAGTGGCGCCCG
AACAGGGACTTGAAAGCGAAAGGGAAACCAGAGGAGCTCTCTCGACGCAGGACTCGGCTTGCTGAAGCGC
GCACGGCAAGAGGCGAGGGGCGGCGACTGGTGAGTACGCCAAAAATTTTGACTAGCGGAGGCTAGAAGGA
GAGAGATGGGTGCGAGAGCGTCAGTATTAAGCGGGGGAGAATTAGATCGCGATGGGAAAAAATTCGGTTA
AGGCCAGGGGGAAAGAAAAAATATAAATTAAAACATATAGTATGGGCAAGCAGGGAGCTAGAACGATTCG
CAGTTAATCCTGGCCTGTTAGAAACATCAGAAGGCTGTAGACAAATACTGGGACAGCTACAACCATCCCT
TCAGACAGGATCAGAAGAACTTAGATCATTATATAATACAGTAGCAACCCTCTATTGTGTGCATCAAAGG
ATAGAGATAAAAGACACCAAGGAAGCTTTAGACAAGATAGAGGAAGAGCAAAACAAAAGTAAGACCACCG
CACAGCAAGCGGCCGCTGATCTTCAGACCTGGAGGAGGAGATATGAGGGACAATTGGAGAAGTGAATTAT
ATAAATATAAAGTAGTAAAAATTGAACCATTAGGAGTAGCACCCACCAAGGCAAAGAGAAGAGTGGTGCA
GAGAGAAAAAAGAGCAGTGGGAATAGGAGCTTTGTTCCTTGGGTTCTTGGGAGCAGCAGGAAGCACTATG
GGCGCAGCGTCAATGACGCTGACGGTACAGGCCAGACAATTATTGTCTGGTATAGTGCAGCAGCAGAACA
ATTTGCTGAGGGCTATTGAGGCGCAACAGCATCTGTTGCAACTCACAGTCTGGGGCATCAAGCAGCTCCA
GGCAAGAATCCTGGCTGTGGAAAGATACCTAAAGGATCAACAGCTCCTGGGGATTTGGGGTTGCTCTGGA
AAACTCATTTGCACCACTGCTGTGCCTTGGAATGCTAGTTGGAGTAATAAATCTCTGGAACAGATTTGGA
ATCACACGACCTGGATGGAGTGGGACAGAGAAATTAACAATTACACAAGCTTAATACACTCCTTAATTGA
AGAATCGCAAAACCAGCAAGAAAAGAATGAACAAGAATTATTGGAATTAGATAAATGGGCAAGTTTGTGG
AATTGGTTTAACATAACAAATTGGCTGTGGTATATAAAATTATTCATAATGATAGTAGGAGGCTTGGTAG
GTTTAAGAATAGTTTTTGCTGTACTTTCTATAGTGAATAGAGTTAGGCAGGGATATTCACCATTATCGTT
TCAGACCCACCTCCCAACCCCGAGGGGACCCGACAGGCCCGAAGGAATAGAAGAAGAAGGTGGAGAGAGA
GACAGAGACAGATCCATTCGATTAGTGAACGGATCTCGACGGTATCGGTTAACTTTTAAAAGAAAAGGGG
GGATTGGGGGGTACAGTGCAGGGGAAAGAATAGTAGACATAATAGCAACAGACATACAAACTAAAGAATT
ACAAAAACAAATTACAAAAATTCAAAATTTTATCGATAAGCTTGGGAGTTCCGCGTTACATAACTTACGG
TAAATGGCCCGCCTGGCTGACCGCCCAACGACCCCCGCCCATTGACGTCAATAATGACGTATGTTCCCAT
AGTAACGCCAATAGGGACTTTCCATTGACGTCAATGGGTGGAGTATTTACGGTAAACTGCCCACTTGGCA
GTACATCAAGTGTATCATATGCCAAGTACGCCCCCTATTGACGTCAATGACGGTAAATGGCCCGCCTGGC
ATTATGCCCAGTACATGACCTTATGGGACTTTCCTACTTGGCAGTACATCTACGTATTAGTCATCGCTAT
TACCATGGTGATGCGGTTTTGGCAGTACATCAATGGGCGTGGATAGCGGTTTGACTCACGGGGATTTCCA
AGTCTCCACCCCATTGACGTCAATGGGAGTTTGTTTTGGCACCAAAATCAACGGGACTTTCCAAAATGTC
GTAACAACTCCGCCCCATTGACGCAAATGGGCGGTAGGCGTGTACGGTGGGAGGTCTATATAAGCAGAGC
TCGTTTAGTGAACCGTCAGATCGCCTGGAGACGCCATCCACGCTGTTTTGACCTCCATAGAAGACACCGA
CTCTAGAGGATCCACTAGTCCAGTGTGGTGGAATTCTGCAGATATCAACAAGTTTGTACAAAAAAGCAGG
CTTTAAAGGAACCAATTCAGTCGACTGGATCCACCGGTCGCCACCATGGTGAGCAAGGGCGAGGAGCTGT
TCACCGGGGTGGTGCCCATCCTGGTCGAGCTGGACGGCGACGTAAACGGCCACAAGTTCAGCGTGTCCGG
CGAGGGCGAGGGCGATGCCACCTACGGCAAGCTGACCCTGAAGTTCATCTGCACCACCGGCAAGCTGCCC
GTGCCCTGGCCCACCCTCGTGACCACCCTGACCTACGGCGTGCAGTGCTTCAGCCGCTACCCCGACCACA
TGAAGCAGCACGACTTCTTCAAGTCCGCCATGCCCGAAGGCTACGTCCAGGAGCGCACCATCTTCTTCAA
GGACGACGGCAACTACAAGACCCGCGCCGAGGTGAAGTTCGAGGGCGACACCCTGGTGAACCGCATCGAG
CTGAAGGGCATCGACTTCAAGGAGGACGGCAACATCCTGGGGCACAAGCTGGAGTACAACTACAACAGCC
ACAACGTCTATATCATGGCCGACAAGCAGAAGAACGGCATCAAGGTGAACTTCAAGATCCGCCACAACAT
CGAGGACGGCAGCGTGCAGCTCGCCGACCACTACCAGCAGAACACCCCCATCGGCGACGGCCCCGTGCTG
CTGCCCGACAACCACTACCTGAGCACCCAGTCCGCCCTGAGCAAAGACCCCAACGAGAAGCGCGATCACA
TGGTCCTGCTGGAGTTCGTGACCGCCGCCGGGATCACTCTCGGCATGGACGAGCTGTACAAGTAAAGCGG
CCGCACTCGAGATATCTAGACCCAGCTTTCTTGTACAAAGTGGTTGATATCCAGCACAGTGGCGGCCGCT
CGAGTCTAGAGGGCCCGCGGTTCGAAGGTAAGCCTATCCCTAACCCTCTCCTCGGTCTCGATTCTACGCG
TACCGGTTAGTAATGATCGACAATCAACCTCTGGATTACAAAATTTGTGAAAGATTGACTGGTATTCTTA
ACTATGTTGCTCCTTTTACGCTATGTGGATACGCTGCTTTAATGCCTTTGTATCATGCTATTGCTTCCCG
TATGGCTTTCATTTTCTCCTCCTTGTATAAATCCTGGTTGCTGTCTCTTTATGAGGAGTTGTGGCCCGTT
GTCAGGCAACGTGGCGTGGTGTGCACTGTGTTTGCTGACGCAACCCCCACTGGTTGGGGCATTGCCACCA
CCTGTCAGCTCCTTTCCGGGACTTTCGCTTTCCCCCTCCCTATTGCCACGGCGGAACTCATCGCCGCCTG
CCTTGCCCGCTGCTGGACAGGGGCTCGGCTGTTGGGCACTGACAATTCCGTGGTGTTGTCGGGGAAGCTG
ACGTCCTTTCCATGGCTGCTCGCCTGTGTTGCCACCTGGATTCTGCGCGGGACGTCCTTCTGCTACGTCC
CTTCGGCCCTCAATCCAGCGGACCTTCCTTCCCGCGGCCTGCTGCCGGCTCTGCGGCCTCTTCCGCGTCT
TCGCCTTCGCCCTCAGACGAGTCGGATCTCCCTTTGGGCCGCCTCCCCGCCTGGCGATGGTACCGGTGTG
GAAAGTCCCCAGGCTCCCCAGCAGGCAGAAGTATGCAAAGCATGCATCTCAATTAGTCAGCAACCAGGTG
TGGAAAGTCCCCAGGCTCCCCAGCAGGCAGAAGTATGCAAAGCATGCATCTCAATTAGTCAGCAACCATA
GTCCCGCCCCTAACTCCGCCCATCCCGCCCCTAACTCCGCCCAGTTCCGCCCATTCTCCGCCCCATGGCT
GACTAATTTTTTTTATTTATGCAGAGGCCGAGGCCGCCTCTGCCTCTGAGCTATTCCAGAAGTAGTGAGG
AGGCTTTTTTGGAGGCCTAGGCTTTTGCAAAAAGCTCCCGGGAGCTTGTATATCCATTTTCGGATCTGAT
CAGCACGTGTTGACAATTAATCATCGGCATAGTATATCGGCATAGTATAATACGACAAGGTGAGGAACTA
AACCATGGCCAAGCCTTTGTCTCAAGAAGAATCCACCCTCATTGAAAGAGCAACGGCTACAATCAACAGC
ATCCCCATCTCTGAAGACTACAGCGTCGCCAGCGCAGCTCTCTCTAGCGACGGCCGCATCTTCACTGGTG
TCAATGTATATCATTTTACTGGGGGACCTTGTGCAGAACTCGTGGTGCTGGGCACTGCTGCTGCTGCGGC
AGCTGGCAACCTGACTTGTATCGTCGCGATCGGAAATGAGAACAGGGGCATCTTGAGCCCCTGCGGACGG
TGCCGACAGGTGCTTCTCGATCTGCATCCTGGGATCAAAGCCATAGTGAAGGACAGTGATGGACAGCCGA
CGGCAGTTGGGATTCGTGAATTGCTGCCCTCTGGTTATGTGTGGGAGGGCTAAGCACAATTCGAGCTCGG
TACCTTTAAGACCAATGACTTACAAGGCAGCTGTAGATCTTAGCCACTTTTTAAAAGAAAAGGGGGGACT
GGAAGGGCTAATTCACTCCCAACGAAGACAAGATCTGCTTTTTGCTTGTACTGGGTCTCTCTGGTTAGAC
CAGATCTGAGCCTGGGAGCTCTCTGGCTAACTAGGGAACCCACTGCTTAAGCCTCAATAAAGCTTGCCTT
GAGTGCTTCAAGTAGTGTGTGCCCGTCTGTTGTGTGACTCTGGTAACTAGAGATCCCTCAGACCCTTTTA
GTCAGTGTGGAAAATCTCTAGCAGTAGTAGTTCATGTCATCTTATTATTCAGTATTTATAACTTGCAAAG
AAATGAATATCAGAGAGTGAGAGGAACTTGTTTATTGCAGCTTATAATGGTTACAAATAAAGCAATAGCA
TCACAAATTTCACAAATAAAGCATTTTTTTCACTGCATTCTAGTTGTGGTTTGTCCAAACTCATCAATGT
ATCTTATCATGTCTGGCTCTAGCTATCCCGCCCCTAACTCCGCCCATCCCGCCCCTAACTCCGCCCAGTT
CCGCCCATTCTCCGCCCCATGGCTGACTAATTTTTTTTATTTATGCAGAGGCCGAGGCCGCCTCGGCCTC
TGAGCTATTCCAGAAGTAGTGAGGAGGCTTTTTTGGAGGCCTAGGGACGTACCCAATTCGCCCTATAGTG
AGTCGTATTACGCGCGCTCACTGGCCGTCGTTTTACAACGTCGTGACTGGGAAAACCCTGGCGTTACCCA
ACTTAATCGCCTTGCAGCACATCCCCCTTTCGCCAGCTGGCGTAATAGCGAAGAGGCCCGCACCGATCGC
CCTTCCCAACAGTTGCGCAGCCTGAATGGCGAATGGG
[124 nt withheld, positions 5848-5971]
C
[91 nt withheld, positions 5973-6063]
A
[49 nt withheld, positions 6065-6113]
CCTTTGACGTTGGAGTCCACGTTCTTT
[37 nt withheld, positions 6141-6177]
ACCCTATCTCGGTCTATTCTTTTGATTTATAAGGGATTTTGCCGATTTCGGCCTATTGGTTAAAAAATGA
GCTGATTTAACAAAAATTTAACGCGAATTTTAACAAAATATTAACGCTTACAATTTAGGTGGCACTTTTC
GGGGAAATGTGCGCGGAACCCCTATTTGTTTATTTTTCTAAATACATTCAAATATGTATCCGCTCATGAG
ACAATAACCCTGATAAATGCTTCAATAATATTGAAAAAGGAAGAGTATGAGTATTCAACATTTCCGTGTC
GCCCTTATTCCCTTTTTTGCGGCATTTTGCCTTCCTGTTTTTGCTCACCCAGAAACGCTGGTGAAAGTAA
AAGATGCTGAAGATCAGTTGGGTGCACGAGTGGGTTACATCGAACTGGATCTCAACAGCGGTAAGATCCT
TGAGAGTTTTCGCCCCGAAGAACGTTTTCCAATGATGAGCACTTTTAAAGTTCTGCTATGTGGCGCGGTA
TTATCCCGTATTGACGCCGGGCAAGAGCAACTCGGTCGCCGCATACACTATTCTCAGAATGACTTGGTTG
AGTACTCACCAGTCACAGAAAAGCATCTTACGGATGGCATGACAGTAAGAGAATTATGCAGTGCTGCCAT
AACCATGAGTGATAACACTGCGGCCAACTTACTTCTGACAACGATCGGAGGACCGAAGGAGCTAACCGCT
TTTTTGCACAACATGGGGGATCATGTAACTCGCCTTGATCGTTGGGAACCGGAGCTGAATGAAGCCATAC
CAAACGACGAGCGTGACACCACGATGCCTGTAGCAATGGCAACAACGTTGCGCAAACTATTAACTGGCGA
ACTACTTACTCTAGCTTCCCGGCAACAATTAATAGACTGGATGGAGGCGGATAAAGTTGCAGGACCACTT
CTGCGCTCGGCCCTTCCGGCTGGCTGGTTTATTGCTGATAAATCTGGAGCCGGTGAGCGTGGGTCTCGCG
GTATCATTGCAGCACTGGGGCCAGATGGTAAGCCCTCCCGTATCGTAGTTATCTACACGACGGGGAGTCA
GGCAACTATGGATGAACGAAATAGACAGATCGCTGAGATAGGTGCCTCACTGATTAAGCATTGGTAACTG
TCAGACCAAGTTTACTCATATATACTTTAGATTGATTTAAAACTTCATTTTTAATTTAAAAGGATCTAGG
TGAAGATCCTTTTTGATAATCTCATGACCAAAATCCCTTAACGTGAGTTTTCGTTCCACTGAGCGTCAGA
CCCCGTAGAAAAGATCAAAGGATCTTCTTGAGATCCTTTTTTTCTGCGCGTAATCTGCTGCTTGCAAACA
AAAAAACCACCGCTACCAGCGGTGGTTTGTTTGCCGGATCAAGAGCTACCAACTCTTTTTCCGAAGGTAA
CTGGCTTCAGCAGAGCGCAGATACCAAATACTGTTCTTCTAGTGTAGCCGTAGTTAGGCCACCACTTCAA
GAACTCTGTAGCACCGCCTACATACCTCGCTCTGCTAATCCTGTTACCAGTGGCTGCTGCCAGTGGCGAT
AAGTCGTGTCTTACCGGGTTGGACTCAAGACGATAGTTACCGGATAAGGCGCAGCGGTCGGGCTGAACGG
GGGGTTCGTGCACACAGCCCAGCTTGGAGCGAACGACCTACACCGAACTGAGATACCTACAGCGTGAGCT
ATGAGAAAGCGCCACGCTTCCCGAAGGGAGAAAGGCGGACAGGTATCCGGTAAGCGGCAGGGTCGGAACA
GGAGAGCGCACGAGGGAGCTTCCAGGGGGAAACGCCTGGTATCTTTATAGTCCTGTCGGGTTTCGCCACC
TCTGACTTGAGCGTCGATTTTTGTGATGCTCGTCAGGGGGGCGGAGCCTATGGAAAAACGCCAGCAACGC
GGCCTTTTTACGGTTCCTGGCCTTTTGCTGGCCTTTTGCTCACATGTTCTTTCCTGCGTTATCCCCTGAT
TCTGTGGATAACCGTATTACCGCCTTTGAGTGAGCTGATACCGCTCGCCGCAGCCGAACGACCGAGCGCA
GCGAGTCAGTGAGCGAGGAAGCGGAAGAGCGCCCAATACGCAAACCGCCTCTCCCCGCGCGTTGGCCGAT
TCATTAATGCAGCTGGCACGACAGGTTTCCCGACTGGAAAGCGGGCAGTGAGCGCAACGCAATTAATGTG
AGTTAGCTCACTCATTAGGCACCCCAGGCTTTACACTTTATGCTTCCGGCTCGTATGTTGTGTGGAATTG
TGAGCGGATAACAATTTCACACAGGAAACAGCTATGACCATGATTACGCCAAGCGCGCAATTAACCCTCA
CTAAAGGGAACAAAAGCTGGAGCTGCAAGCTT
Features (pLannotate 1.2.2; 32 found; start..end, strand, type, name):
      3..229     +  promoter       RSV promoter: Rous sarcoma virus enhancer/promoter
    230..410     +  LTR            5' LTR (truncated): truncated 5' long terminal repeat (LTR) from HIV-1
    457..582     +  misc_feature   HIV-1 Ψ: packaging signal of human immunodeficiency virus type 1
    566..929     +  CDS            HIV-1 gag (fragment): gag protein from human immunodeficiency virus 1; gag
   1075..1308    +  misc_feature   RRE: The Rev response element (RRE) of HIV-1 allows for Rev-dependent mRNA export from the nucleus to the cytoplasm.
   1685..1785    +  CDS            Rev (fragment): human immunodeficiency virus 1 (HIV-1) Rev protein; rev; enhances nuclear export of unspliced and incompletely spliced viral mRNAs
   1804..1921    +  misc_feature   cPPT/CTS: central polypurine tract and central termination sequence of HIV-1
   1944..2247    +  enhancer       CMV enhancer: human cytomegalovirus immediate early enhancer
   2248..2451    +  promoter       CMV promoter: human cytomegalovirus (CMV) immediate early promoter
   2568..2592    +  protein_bind   attB1: mutant version of attB; recombination site for the Gateway® BP reaction BP Clonase™
   2636..3355    +  CDS            EGFP: the original enhanced GFP (Yang et al., 1996) mammalian codon-optimized
   3380..3404    -  protein_bind   attB2: mutant version of attB; recombination site for the Gateway® BP reaction BP Clonase™
   3457..3498    +  CDS            V5 tag: epitope tag from simian virus 5
   3522..4110    +  misc_feature   WPRE: woodchuck hepatitis virus posttranscriptional regulatory element
   4125..4441    +  promoter       SV40 promoter: SV40 enhancer and early promoter
   4489..4536    +  promoter       EM7 promoter: synthetic bacterial promoter&nbsp
   4555..4953    +  CDS            BSD: blasticidin S deaminase; Aspergillus terreus BSD; confers resistance to blasticidin
   4970..5038    +  CDS            nef (fragment): NEF_HV1Z2 - Experimental evidence at protein level: Swiss-Prot protein existence level 1. Extracellular Nef protein targets CD4(+) T-lymphocytes for apoptosis by interacting with CXCR4 surface receptors. From Human immunodeficiency virus type 1 group M subtype D (isolate Z2/CDC-Z34) (HIV-1).
   5040..5273    +  LTR            3' LTR (ΔU3): self-inactivating 3' long terminal repeat (LTR) from HIV-1
   5345..5466    +  polyA_signal   SV40 poly(A) signal: SV40 polyadenylation signal
   5506..5641    +  rep_origin     SV40 ori: SV40 origin of replication
   5662..5680    -  promoter       T7 promoter: promoter for bacteriophage T7 RNA polymerase
   5688..5843    +  CDS            lacZα (fragment): LacZα fragment of β-galactosidase; lacZ fragment
   5848..6276    +  rep_origin     f1 ori (sequence partly withheld): f1 bacteriophage origin of replication; arrow indicates direction of (+) strand synthesis
   6329..6433    +  promoter       AmpR promoter: bla
   6434..7294    +  CDS            AmpR: β-lactamase; bla; confers resistance to ampicillin, carbenicillin, and related antibiotics
   7465..8053    +  rep_origin     ori: high-copy-number ColE1/pMB1/pBR322/pUC origin of replication
   8236..8328    +  CDS            lacI (fragment): lac repressor; lacI; The lac repressor binds to the lac operator to inhibit transcription in E. coli. This inhibition can be relieved by adding lactose or isopropyl-β-D-thiogalactopyranoside (IPTG).
   8341..8362    +  protein_bind   CAP binding site: CAP binding activates transcription in the presence of cAMP. E. coli catabolite activator protein
   8377..8407    +  promoter       lac promoter: promoter for the E. coli lac operon
   8415..8431    +  protein_bind   lac operator: The lac repressor binds to the lac operator to inhibit transcription in E. coli. This inhibition can be relieved by adding lactose or isopropyl-β-D-thiogalactopyranoside (IPTG). lac repressor encoded by lacI
   8476..8494    +  promoter       T3 promoter: promoter for bacteriophage T3 RNA polymerase
