[The description below was written by a language model from this plasmid's Addgene catalogue record and pLannotate feature annotations shown in this document.]
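Description:
pOTTC155 is a third-generation-style, self-inactivating HIV-1 lentiviral transfer vector built on the Invitrogen pLenti6.3 backbone (8,519 bp in total) that expresses enhanced GFP in mammalian cells. The catalogue calls it an "LV packaging vector", but the annotated features show that it is the plasmid whose genome is packaged into particles rather than a helper supplying viral proteins. An RSV promoter fused to a truncated 5' LTR drives Tat-independent transcription of the viral genomic RNA. This is followed by the Ψ packaging signal with a gag fragment, the Rev response element for Rev-dependent nuclear export, and the cPPT/CTS, an element that generally improves transduction. The ΔU3 3' LTR inactivates LTR promoter activity after integration, and an SV40 polyadenylation signal lies downstream.

The 720 bp EGFP coding sequence was introduced by Gateway cloning, so it sits between attB1 and attB2 sites downstream of the CMV enhancer/promoter. A V5 epitope tag from the backbone lies after attB2; the record does not state whether it is fused in frame to EGFP. A WPRE follows to enhance transcript stability and expression. A second cassette uses tandem SV40 and EM7 promoters to drive blasticidin S deaminase, allowing blasticidin selection of transduced mammalian cells.

In bacteria the plasmid is maintained through a ColE1/pUC-type origin and ampicillin resistance. The feature table labels this origin high-copy, whereas the catalogue lists the plasmid as low copy. An f1 origin, an SV40 origin and residual lac, T7 and T3 elements are also present in the backbone. The construct is suited to use as a fluorescent reporter or control vector for lentiviral production and transduction.
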