Addgene plasmid #50949: pOTTC155
Purpose: An LV packaging vector expressing eGFP
Depositing lab: Brandon Harvey. Depositing organization: National Institute on Drug Abuse (NIDA).
Backbone
  Vector backbone: pLenti6.3
  Backbone manufacturer: Invitrogen
  Backbone size w/o insert (bp): 7700
  Total vector size (bp): 8519
  Vector type: Mammalian Expression, Lentiviral
  Selectable markers: Blasticidin
Growth in bacteria
  Bacterial resistance: Ampicillin, 100 μg/mL
  Growth temperature: 30°C
  Growth strain: Stbl3
  Copy number: Low Copy
Gene/Insert
  Gene/Insert name: eGFP (alt name: enhanced Green Fluorescent Protein)
  Insert size (bp): 720
  Promoter: CMV
  Cloning method: Gateway Cloning
  Sequencing primers: 5′ CMV_For; 3′ WPRE_R1
Terms and licenses: Academic/Nonprofit Terms; Industry Terms: Not Available to Industry
How to cite: pOTTC155 was a gift from Brandon Harvey (Addgene plasmid # 50949 ; http://n2t.net/addgene:50949 ; RRID:Addgene_50949)
