>Addgene plasmid #50949 | pOTTC155 | addgene partial sequence | sequence record 97164 | CMV-F 5'-CGCAAATGGGCGGTAGGCGTG-3'
CTATATAAGCAGAGCTCGTTTAGTGAACCGTCAGATCGCCTGGAGACGCCATCCACGCTGTTTTGACCTC
CATAGAAGACACCGACTCTAGAGGATCCACTAGTCCAGTGTGGTGGAATTCTGCAGATATCAACAAGTTT
GTACAAAAAAGCAGGCTTTAAAGGAACCAATTCAGTCGACTGGATCCACCGGTCGCCACCATGGTGAGCA
AGGGCGAGGAGCTGTTCACCGGGGTGGTGCCCATCCTGGTCGAGCTGGACGGCGACGTAAACGGCCACAA
GTTCAGCGTGTCCGGCGAGGGCGAGGGCGATGCCACCTACGGCAAGCTGACCCTGAAGTTCATCTGCACC
ACCGGCAAGCTGCCCGTGCCCTGGCCCACCCTCGTGACCACCCTGACCTACGGCGTGCAGTGCTTCAGCC
GCTACCCCGACCACATGAAGCAGCACGACTTCTTCAAGTCCGCCATGCCCGAAGGCTACGTCCAGGAGCG
CACCATCTTCTTCAAGGACGACGGCAACTACAAGACCCGCGCCGAGGTGAAGTTCGAGGGCGACACCCTG
GTGAACCGCATCGAGCTGAAGGGCATCGACTTC
