>Addgene plasmid #50949 | pOTTC155 | addgene partial sequence | sequence record 97166 | pUC-4 5'-CAGTGAGCGAGGAAGCGGAAGAGCGCCCAA-3'
CCGCCTCTCCCCGCGCGTTGGCCGATTCATTAATGCAGCTGGCACGACAGGTTTCCCGACTGGAAAGCGG
GCAGTGAGCGCAACGCAATTAATGTGAGTTAGCTCACTCATTAGGCACCCCAGGCTTTACACTTTATGCT
TCCGGCTCGTATGTTGTGTGGAATTGTGAGCGGATAACAATTTCACACAGGAAACAGCTATGACCATGAT
TACGCCAAGCGCGCAATTAACCCTCACTAAAGGGAACAAAAGCTGGAGCTGCAAGCTTAATGTAGTCTTA
TGCAATACTCTTGTAGTCTTGCAACATGGTAACGATGAGTTAGCAACATGCCTTACAAGGAGAGAAAAAG
CACCGTGCATGCCGATTGGTGGAAGTAAGGTGGTACGATCGTGCCTTATTAGGAAGGCAACAGACGGGTC
TGACATGGATTGGACGAACCACTGAATTGCCGCATTGCAGAGATATTGTATTTAAGTGCCTAGCTCGATA
CATAAACGGGTCTCTCTGGTTAGACCAGATCTGAGCCTGGGAGCTCTCTGGCTAACTAGGGAACCCACTG
CTTAAGCCTCAATAAAGCTTGCCTTGAGTGCTTCAAGTAGTGTGTGCCCGTCTGTTGTGTGACTCTGGTA
ACTAGAGATCCCTCAGACCCTTTTAGTCAGTGTGGA
