>Addgene plasmid #50949 | pOTTC155 | addgene partial sequence | sequence record 97396 | Futet-R 5'-CAAAGGCATTAAAGCAGCGT-3'
TAGTTAAGAATACCAGTCAATCTTTCACAAATTTTGTAATCCAGAGGTTGATTGTCGATCATTACTAACC
GGTACGCGTAGAATCGAGACCGAGGAGAGGGTTAGGGATAGGCTTACCTTCGAACCGCGGGCCCTCTAGA
CTCGAGCGGCCGCCACTGTGCTGGATATCAACCACTTTGTACAAGAAAGCTGGGTCTAGATATCTCGAGT
GCGGCCGCTTTACTTGTACAGCTCGTCCATGCCGAGAGTGATCCCGGCGGCGGTCACGAACTCCAGCAGG
ACCATGTGATCGCGCTTCTCGTTGGGGTCTTTGCTCAGGGCGGACTGGGTGCTCAGGTAGTGGTTGTCGG
GCAGCAGCACGGGGCCGTCGCCGATGGGGGTGTTCTGCTGGTAGTGGTCGGCGAGCTGCACGCTGCCGTC
CTCGATGTTGTGGCGGATCTTGAAGTTCACCTTGATGCCGTTCTTCTGCTTGTCGGCCATGATATAGACG
TTGTGGCTGTTGTAGTTGTACTCCAGCTTGTGCCCCAGGATGTTGCCGTCCTCCTTGAAGTCGATGCCCT
TCA
